Addgene plasmid #188436: pENTR-ZmIAA14
Purpose: Zea Mays Nuclear Auxin Signaling Repressor IAA14
Depositing lab: Britney Moss. Depositing organization: Whitman College. Publication: A Synthetic Approach Allows Rapid Characterization of the Maize Nuclear Auxin Response Circuit. Ramos Baez R, Buckley Y, Yu H, Chen Z, Gallavotti A, Nemhauser JL, Moss BL. Plant Physiol. 2020 Apr;182(4):1713-1722. doi: 10.1104/pp.19.01475. Epub 2020 Mar 2. PubMed 32123041.
Backbone
  Vector backbone: pENTR
  Vector type: Cloning
Growth in bacteria
  Bacterial resistance: Kanamycin, 50 μg/mL
  Growth temperature: 37°C
  Growth strain: DH5alpha
  Copy number: Unknown
Gene/Insert
  Gene/Insert name: Auxin Signaling Repressor IAA14
  Species: Zea Mays
  Cloning method: Gateway Cloning
  Sequencing primers: 5′ GGAAACAGCTATGACCATG
Terms and licenses: Academic/Nonprofit Terms; Industry Terms: Not Available to Industry
How to cite: pENTR-ZmIAA14 was a gift from Britney Moss (Addgene plasmid # 188436 ; http://n2t.net/addgene:188436 ; RRID:Addgene_188436)
