[The description below was written by a language model from this plasmid's Addgene catalogue record and pLannotate feature annotations shown in this document.]
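Description:
pENTR-ZmIAA14 is a Gateway entry clone of about 3.2 kb built on the pENTR backbone and carrying the coding sequence for the maize (Zea mays) Aux/IAA protein IAA14, a repressor in the nuclear auxin signaling pathway. It is a bacterial cloning vector rather than an expression construct. It replicates in E. coli from a high-copy ColE1/pUC-type origin and is selected with kanamycin through an aminoglycoside phosphotransferase (KanR) gene.

The insert, roughly 660 bp, sits between attL1 and attL2 recombination sites, so an LR Clonase reaction can transfer it directionally into any attR-containing destination vector that supplies a promoter, tags or host-specific elements. The automated annotation labels this open reading frame by similarity to Arabidopsis thaliana IAA14 (SLR1), but the catalogue entry identifies it as the maize gene, so that label most likely reflects homology within the Aux/IAA family. Aux/IAA proteins are short-lived transcriptional repressors that interact with auxin response factors to hold auxin-responsive genes off at low auxin concentrations.

Upstream of attL1 lie the rrnB T1 and T2 terminators, which insulate the insert from read-through transcription originating in the backbone. A T7 promoter lies beyond attL2 and points back toward the insert. Short lacI and lacZα fragments are backbone remnants with no evident function. No promoter that would drive sense expression of the insert is annotated, and no tags are recorded. The associated work used a synthetic approach to characterise the maize nuclear auxin response circuit, and this clone serves as a source of ZmIAA14 for building such expression constructs.
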