Features (pLannotate 1.2.2; 10 found; start..end, strand, type, name):
    121..213     +  CDS            lacI (fragment): lac repressor; lacI; The lac repressor binds to the lac operator to inhibit transcription in E. coli. This inhibition can be relieved by adding lactose or isopropyl-β-D-thiogalactopyranoside (IPTG).
    268..295     -  terminator     rrnB T2 terminator: transcription terminator T2 from the E. coli rrnB gene
    427..470     +  terminator     rrnB T1 terminator: Escherichia coli rrnB; transcription terminator T1 from the E. coli rrnB gene
    517..553     -  CDS            lacZα (fragment): LacZα fragment of β-galactosidase; lacZ fragment
    569..668     +  protein_bind   attL1: mutant version of attL; recombination site for the Gateway® LR reaction LR Clonase™
    701..1357    +  CDS            IAA14: IAA14_ARATH - Also known as SLR1. Experimental evidence at protein level: Swiss-Prot protein existence level 1. Aux/IAA proteins are short-lived transcriptional factors that function as repressors of early auxin response genes at low auxin concentrations. Repression is thought to result from the interaction with auxin response factors (ARFs), proteins that bind to the auxin- responsive promoter element (AuxRE). Formation of heterodimers with ARF proteins may alter their ability to modulate early auxin response genes expression. From Arabidopsis thaliana (Mouse-ear cress).
   1362..1461    -  protein_bind   attL2: mutant version of attL; recombination site for the Gateway® LR reaction LR Clonase™
   1479..1497    -  promoter       T7 promoter: promoter for bacteriophage T7 RNA polymerase
   1631..2440    +  CDS            KanR: aminoglycoside phosphotransferase; aph(3')-Ia; confers resistance to kanamycin in bacteria or G418 (Geneticin®) in eukaryotes
   2587..3175    +  rep_origin     ori: high-copy-number ColE1/pMB1/pBR322/pUC origin of replication
>Addgene plasmid #188436 | pENTR-ZmIAA14 | addgene full sequence | sequence record 370221 | Addgene NGS Result
CTTTCCTGCGTTATCCCCTGATTCTGTGGATAACCGTATTACCGCCTTTGAGTGAGCTGATACCGCTCGC
CGCAGCCGAACGACCGAGCGCAGCGAGTCAGTGAGCGAGGAAGCGGAAGAGCGCCCAATACGCAAACCGC
CTCTCCCCGCGCGTTGGCCGATTCATTAATGCAGCTGGCACGACAGGTTTCCCGACTGGAAAGCGGGCAG
TGAGCGCAACGCAATTAATACGCGTACCGCTAGCCAGGAAGAGTTTGTAGAAACGCAAAAAGGCCATCCG
TCAGGATGGCCTTCTGCTTAGTTTGATGCCTGGCAGTTTATGGCGGGCGTCCTGCCCGCCACCCTCCGGG
CCGTTGCTTCACAACGTTCAAATCCGCTCCCGGCGGATTTGTCCTACTCAGGAGAGCGTTCACCGACAAA
CAACAGATAAAACGAAAGGCCCAGTCTTCCGACTGAGCCTTTCGTTTTATTTGATGCCTGGCAGTTCCCT
ACTCTCGCGTTAACGCTAGCATGGATGTTTTCCCAGTCACGACGTTGTAAAACGACGGCCAGTCTTAAGC
TCGGGCCCCAAATAATGATTTTATTTTGACTGATAGTGACCTGTTCGTTGCAACAAATTGATGAGCAATG
CTTTTTTATAATGCCAACTTTGTACAAAAAAGCAGGCTTCAAAATGGCTGGCGCCGACGTCGACGTCGGG
ACGGAGCTCCGGCTCGGCCTGCCGGGAGGAGGCGCCGCGGCGGCCAAGAAGGACACCATCGACCTCAAGC
TGAAGCTGCCCACCGCCGGCATGGAGGAGGCGGCTGCCGCCGCCAGGCCGGAGCCGGCAGCCGAGAAGGC
CAAGAGGCCCGCCGAGGCGCCGGCCGCCGATGCCGAGAAGCCACCTGCACCCAAGGCACAGGCCGTGGGC
TGGCCACCAGTCCGGTCGTACCGCAGGAACGCCATGACCGTCGTCCAGGCCGTGAGGAGCAAGAAGGAAG
AGGAACCTGAGAAGCAGCAACAGCCCGCTGCCGCCAACGCCTTCGTGAAGGTCAGCATGGACGGCGCGCC
CTACCTGCGCAAGGTGGACCTGAAGACGTACGGCAGCTACAAGGACCTCTCCGCTGCACTCAAGAAGATG
TTCGGCACCTTCGTCACCGCAACTGGGAACAGCATGAACGAGGGGAGATTGGTTGATCCGGCCGGCGATG
CTGATGATGTGGTCACTACTTACGAAGACAAGGATGGTGACTGGATGCTGGTCGGCGACGTCCCGTGGGA
GATGTTTGTCGACTCATGCAAGCGTCTGAGGATCATGAAGAGTTCTGAAGCCATAGGTCTTGCACCAAGA
ACGAAGGATAAGTGCAAGAACAAGAGCTGACACCCAGCTTTCTTGTACAAAGTTGGCATTATAAGAAAGC
ATTGCTTATCAATTTGTTGCAACGAACAGGTCACTATCAGTCAAAATAAAATCATTATTTGCCATCCAGC
TGATATCCCCTATAGTGAGTCGTATTACATGGTCATAGCTGTTTCCTGGCAGCTCTGGCCCGTGTCTCAA
AATCTCTGATGTTACATTGCACAAGATAAAAATATATCATCATGAACAATAAAACTGTCTGCTTACATAA
ACAGTAATACAAGGGGTGTTATGAGCCATATTCAACGGGAAACGTCGAGGCCGCGATTAAATTCCAACAT
GGATGCTGATTTATATGGGTATAAATGGGCTCGCGATAATGTCGGGCAATCAGGTGCGACAATCTATCGC
TTGTATGGGAAGCCCGATGCGCCAGAGTTGTTTCTGAAACATGGCAAAGGTAGCGTTGCCAATGATGTTA
CAGATGAGATGGTCAGACTAAACTGGCTGACGGAATTTATGCCTCTTCCGACCATCAAGCATTTTATCCG
TACTCCTGATGATGCATGGTTACTCACCACTGCGATCCCCGGAAAAACAGCATTCCAGGTATTAGAAGAA
TATCCTGATTCAGGTGAAAATATTGTTGATGCGCTGGCAGTGTTCCTGCGCCGGTTGCATTCGATTCCTG
TTTGTAATTGTCCTTTTAACAGCGATCGCGTATTTCGTCTCGCTCAGGCGCAATCACGAATGAATAACGG
TTTGGTTGATGCGAGTGATTTTGATGACGAGCGTAATGGCTGGCCTGTTGAACAAGTCTGGAAAGAAATG
CATAAACTTTTGCCATTCTCACCGGATTCAGTCGTCACTCATGGTGATTTCTCACTTGATAACCTTATTT
TTGACGAGGGGAAATTAATAGGTTGTATTGATGTTGGACGAGTCGGAATCGCAGACCGATACCAGGATCT
TGCCATCCTATGGAACTGCCTCGGTGAGTTTTCTCCTTCATTACAGAAACGGCTTTTTCAAAAATATGGT
ATTGATAATCCTGATATGAATAAATTGCAGTTTCATTTGATGCTCGATGAGTTTTTCTAATCAGAATTGG
TTAATTGGTTGTAACACTGGCAGAGCATTACGCTGACTTGACGGGACGGCGCAAGCTCATGACCAAAATC
CCTTAACGTGAGTTACGCGTCGTTCCACTGAGCGTCAGACCCCGTAGAAAAGATCAAAGGATCTTCTTGA
GATCCTTTTTTTCTGCGCGTAATCTGCTGCTTGCAAACAAAAAAACCACCGCTACCAGCGGTGGTTTGTT
TGCCGGATCAAGAGCTACCAACTCTTTTTCCGAAGGTAACTGGCTTCAGCAGAGCGCAGATACCAAATAC
TGTTCTTCTAGTGTAGCCGTAGTTAGGCCACCACTTCAAGAACTCTGTAGCACCGCCTACATACCTCGCT
CTGCTAATCCTGTTACCAGTGGCTGCTGCCAGTGGCGATAAGTCGTGTCTTACCGGGTTGGACTCAAGAC
GATAGTTACCGGATAAGGCGCAGCGGTCGGGCTGAACGGGGGGTTCGTGCACACAGCCCAGCTTGGAGCG
AACGACCTACACCGAACTGAGATACCTACAGCGTGAGCTATGAGAAAGCGCCACGCTTCCCGAAGGGAGA
AAGGCGGACAGGTATCCGGTAAGCGGCAGGGTCGGAACAGGAGAGCGCACGAGGGAGCTTCCAGGGGGAA
ACGCCTGGTATCTTTATAGTCCTGTCGGGTTTCGCCACCTCTGACTTGAGCGTCGATTTTTGTGATGCTC
GTCAGGGGGGCGGAGCCTATGGAAAAACGCCAGCAACGCGGCCTTTTTACGGTTCCTGGCCTTTTGCTGG
CCTTTTGCTCACATGTT
